>Addgene plasmid #216953 | pST39-Mega'-deltaBSU | addgene full sequence | sequence record 457057 | Addgene NGS Result
AACGCCAGCAACGCGGCCTTTTTACGGTTCCTGGCCTTTTGCTGGCCTTTTGCTCACATGTTCTTTCCTG
CGTTATCCCCTGATTCTGTGGATAACCGTATTACCGCCTTTGAGTGAGCTGATACCGCTCGCCGCAGCCG
AACGACCGAGCGCAGCGAGTCAGTGAGCGAGGAAGCGGAAGAGCGCCTGATGCGGTATTTTCTCCTTACG
CATCTGTGCGGTATTTCACACCGCAATGGTGCACTCTCAGTACAATCTGCTCTGATGCCGCATAGTTAAG
CCAGTATACACTCCGCTATCGCTACGTGACTGGGTCATGGCTGCGCCCCGACACCCGCCAACACCCGCTG
ACGCGCCCTGACGGGCTTGTCTGCTCCCGGCATCCGCTTACAGACAAGCTGTGACCGTCTCCGGGAGCTG
CATGTGTCAGAGGTTTTCACCGTCATCACCGAAACGCGCGAGGCAGCTGCGGTAAAGCTCATCAGCGTGG
TCGTGAAGCGATTCACAGATGTCTGCCTGTTCATCCGCGTCCAGCTCGTTGAGTTTCTCCAGAAGCGTTA
ATGTCTGGCTTCTGATAAAGCGGGCCATGTTAAGGGCGGTTTTTTCCTGTTTGGTCACTGATGCCTCCGT
GTAAGGGGGATTTCTGTTCATGGGGTAATGATACCGATGAAACGAGAGAGGATGCTCACGATACGGGTTA
CTGATGATGAACATGCCCGGTTACTGGAACGTTGTGAGGGTAAACAACTGGCGGTATGGATGCGGCGGGA
CCAGAGAAAAATCACTCAGGGTCAATGCCAGCGCTTCGTTAATACAGATGTAGGTGTTGGCACCATGCAT
CGATCCCGCGAAATTAATACGACTCACTATAGGGAGACCACAACGGTTTCCCTCTAGAGATAGCTTAGCG
ATGTGAAAGAAGCTGGAGAAAACTTTCAAGAAAAAGTTTCTTCTTCAGACGATAAAGAGAAGTCAAAAAA
TAAGCGGAAAATAAAAGGCGTAAATCAGATTAAAAAAGCAACGGATATTAAAAGCTCTACTAAGATTAAA
AGTTCTAATGATATTAAATCATCTACAGATTTAAAAACAATGGGATCATTAGATCTAACTATTGGAGGCT
ACTAAAAATGGAAATTAAAAAAATTATGCAAGCCGTGAACGACTTTTTCGGTGAACACGTAGCTCCTCCT
CATAAAATTACCTCGGTGGAAGCTACTGAAGATGAAGGTTGGAGAGTTATTGTTGAAGTCATTGAAGAAC
GAGAATATATGAAAAAATACGCCAAAGATGAAATGCTCGGAACGTACGAGTGCTTTGTAAATAAAGAAAA
AGAAGTCATTTCATTCAAACGACTCGACGTCAGATATAGAAGCGCCATTGGCATTGAAGCATAAACGATA
AGATGGCAGGAGGAACGTAAAAATGACCGTCTTAACAGACAAAAGGAAAAAAGGCAGTGGAGCTTTTATA
CAAGATGACGAGACAAAAGAGGTTCTTTCAAGAGCGCTGAGCTATTTAAAATCCGGCTATTCCATTCATT
TTACAGGTCCTGCCGGCGGAGGCAAAACCTCTTTAGCGCGAGCGCTTGCTAAAAAGAGAAAGCGTCCTGT
AATGCTGATGCACGGGAATCACGAGCTCAACAACAAAGATTTAATTGGCGATTTTACGGGATACACGAGC
AAAAAAGTAATCGACCAGTACGTTCGTTCTGTCTATAAAAAAGATGAACAGGTGAGTGAAAACTGGCAGG
ATGGCCGATTGCTTGAAGCTGTAAAAAATGGCTATACGCTGATTTACGACGAATTTACTCGTTCTAAGCC
TGCGACGAATAATATCTTTCTATCGATATTAGAAGAAGGCGTGCTGCCGCTGTATGGAGTAAAAATGACC
GATCCTTTTGTGCGCGTGCATCCCGATTTCCGCGTCATCTTCACAAGCAATCCAGCTGAGTATGCCGGCG
TATATGATACGCAAGATGCGCTTCTCGACAGGTTAATTACCATGTTTATTGATTATAAAGACATCGACAG
AGAGACAGCGATTTTAACGGAGAAAACGGACGTAGAAGAAGATGAAGCGCGCACAATTGTAACGCTCGTA
GCAAACGTGCGAAACCGCTCTGGAGACGAAAACAGCAGCGGACTTAGCCTGCGGGCTTCGCTTATGATCG
CTACCCTTGCCACGCAGCAAGACATTCCTATCGATGGAAGTGACGAAGATTTTCAAACGTTATGTATCGA
TATTTTGCATCATCCGCTTACCAAATGTTTGGATGAAGAAAATGCAAAAAGCAAAGCCGAAAAAATCATT
TTAGAAGAATGTAAGAATATAGACACTGAAGAAAAGTAAAGGAGCTTGAAAACATGAGTGAAACAAACGA
AACAGGTATTTATATTTTTAGCGCCATTCAAACGGATAAAGACGAAGAATTTGGCGCCGTGGAAGTAGAA
GGAACAAAAGCTGAAACATTTTTGATTCGCTACAAAGACGCGGCTATGGTAGCAGCTGAAGTACCGATGA
AAATTTATCATCCTAATCGCCAAAATTTATTAATGCATCAAAACGCAGTAGCAGCGATTATGGACAAGAA
CGATACGGTTATTCCAATCAGCTTTGGGAATGTATTCAAATCAAAAGAAGACGTAAAAGTTCTTTTGGAA
AACCTTTATCCGCAGTTTGAAAAGCTGTTTCCAGCGATCAAAGGAAAAATTGAAGTCGGTTTAAAAGTAA
TTGGGAAAAAAGAATGGCTTGAGAAAAAAGTAAACGAAAATCCTGAACTTGAGAAAGTATCAGCATCCGT
AAAAGGAAAATCAGAAGCAGCCGGTTATTATGAGCGTATTCAACTTGGAGGAATGGCTCAAAAGATGTTT
ACTTCCCTGCAAAAAGAAGTCAAGACAGATGTGTTTTCTCCGCTTGAAGAAGCAGCGGAAGCAGCAAAAG
CAAATGAGCCAACGGGCGAAACGATGCTTTTAAACGCGTCTTTCTTAATTAACCGAGAAGATGAAGCGAA
GTTTGATGAAAAAGTAAATGAAGCGCATGAAAACTGGAAAGACAAAGCCGATTTTCATTACAGCGGTCCT
TGGCCTGCTTATAATTTTGTGAACATTCGCCTAAAAGTAGAAGAGAAATAACGTGCTTCACAAATTAGTA
ACCGCACCCATTAACCTTGTAGTGAAAATCGGCGAAAAAGTACAGGAAGAAGCTGATAAACAGCTATATG
ACCTTCCGACGATTCAGCAAAAGCTCATTCAGCTTCAAATGATGTTTGAGCTTGGTGAAATTCCAGAAGA
AGCGTTTCAAGAAAAAGAAGATGAATTGTTAATGAGGTACGAAATTGCGAAACGCAGAGAAATTGAACAA
TGGGAAGAGCTAACACAAAAAAGAAATGAGGAATCCTAGATGGGAGAATTACTGTATTTATACGGTTTAA
TTCCAACAAAAGAAGCAGCAGCCATAGAGCCGTTTCCATCTTATAAGGGGTTTGACGGAGAACATTCACT
GTACCCAATTGCGTTTGATCAGGTGACGGCTGTAGTTTCTAAGCTGGATGCTGACACCTATTCAGAAAAA
GTGATTCAAGAAAAAATGGAGCAGGATATGAGCTGGCTGCAGGAAAAAGCATTTCATCATCACGAAACGG
TAGCCGCTTTGTACGAAGAATTTACGATCATTCCATTAAAATTTTGCACCATTTATAAAGGTGAAGAAAG
TCTGCAGGCAGCTATTGAGATTAACAAAGAAAAGATAGAGAATTCACTGACGCTGCTTCAAGGAAATGAA
GAGTGGAATGTGAAAATTTACTGTGATGATACAGAGCTTAAAAAAGGAATCAGCGAAACGAATGAAAGCG
TGAAAGCGAAAAAACAAGAAATTAGTCACTTATCACCAGGAAGACAGTTTTTTGAAAAGAAAAAAATAGA
TCAGCTGATTGAAAAAGAATTAGAGCTTCACAAAAACAAAGTGTGTGAAGAGATACATGACAAGCTAAAA
GAATTATCGCTTTATGACTCTGTTAAAAAGAATTGGAGCAAAGACGTAACTGGCGCAGCTGAACAGATGG
CGTGGAACAGCGTGTTTCTTCTCCCGTCTCTGCAGATTACTAAGTTCGTAAACGAAATAGAAGAGCTTCA
GCAAAGGCTTGAAAATAAAGGCTGGAAGTTTGAAGTGACGGGACCATGGCCGCCCTATCATTTCTCGAGC
TTTCCGTAAAAGCGGTTAAGCGTGACAGTCCAGGAGGAATTAATGGATGCAACCGGTCAGCCAAGCAAAT
GGACGAATCCACTTGGATCCTGATCAAGCTGAACAAGGCTTAGCGCAGCTTGTGATGACAGTTATTGAGC
TATTGAGGCAAATCGTTGAACGTCATGCCATGAGGCGGGTGGAGGGTGGAACGTTGACGGACGAACAAAT
TGAAAACTTAGGAATTGCACTAATGAACTTAGAAGAAAAAATGGACGAGTTGAAAGAGGTGTTCGGTCTG
GATGCAGAAGATTTAAATATTGATCTTGGACCGCTAGGCAGCCTGCTTTAAGCGGTCAGTAGGAGGAACA
GTATGGCAGTCGAACATAATATGCAGTCAAGTACGATTGTAGATGTGCTCGAAAAGATTTTGGATAAAGG
AGTCGTTATAGCGGGGGACATCACCGTAGGAATTGCAGATGTCGAGCTATTAACGATAAAGATCCGCTTG
ATTGTGGCTTCGGTTGATAAGGCAAAAGAAATCGGCATGGACTGGTGGGAAAATGATCCGTATCTCAGTT
CAAAAGGAGCCAATAACAAAGCGCTCGAAGAAGAAAATAAAATGCTGCATGAGCGGTTAAAAACGCTTGA
AGAAAAAATAGAAACGAAACGTTAAAAACTGTACGCTACTTAAAAAATGGAGGGATTTACAATGGCAACT
GAAACAAAATTAGATAACACACAGGCAGAAAACAAGGAAAATAAAAATGCGGAAAACGGTTCAAAAGAAA
AGAACGGTTCAAAAGCAAGCAAAACAACAAGCAGCGGGCCAATCAAACGAGCGGTAGCAGGAGGCATCAT
CGGTGCAACGATTGGATATGTATCGACTCCTGAAAATCGAAAAAGTCTCCTTGACCGCATTGATACAGAC
GAATTAAAAAGCAAAGCATCTGATTTAGGAACAAAGGTAAAAGAAAAATCAAAAAGCAGCGTGGCCAGCC
TGAAAACATCTGCGGGAAGCTTGTTTAAAAAAGATAAAGATAAATCAAAAGATGATGAAGAAAACGTAAA
TTCTTCTAGTAGCGAAACAGAAGACGATAACGTTCAAGAGTACGACGAGTTAAAAGAAGAAAATCAAACT
CTTCAAGATCGCTTATCACAGCTTGAAGAAAAAATGAACATGCTTGTTGAGCTTAGCCTCAATAAAAATC
AAGACGAAGAAGCGGAAGATACAGATTCCGACGAAGAAGAGAACGATGAGAACGATGAAAACGATGAAAA
CGAGCAGGACGATGAAAACGAAGAAGAAACATCTAAGCCACGTAAAAAGGATAAAAAAGAAGCTGAGGAA
GAAGAAAGTGAAAGTGACGAAGACAGCGAGGAAGAAGAGGAAGATTCTCGCTCAAACAAAAAAAATAAAA
AAGTAAAAACAGAAGAAGAAGACGAAGATGAAAGCGAAGAAGAAAAAAAGGAAGCGAAACCAAAAAAGTC
AACAGCTAAAAAATCAAAAAATACAAAAGCAAAGAAAAACACGGACGAAGAAGATGATGAAGCAACATCT
CTTTCTAGTGAAGACGATACAACAGCCTAAGACGTAAAAAACGGCGGGGTGATTGCCCCGCCGTTTTTTA
GTGATGTGATGAGATGTGCAGCTTCTTTTTTCGATACATGAGCGGAGTCATCTTCATTTCTTTTCGAAAC
TGATTAATAAAATAGCTTGTACTATTAAACCCTACTTGATAGGCGACTTCCGTCACATTTGCTTCTGCTT
GCTGCAGTCCGGATTCGCGAACGCGTCTCGAGAGATCCGGCTGCTAACAAAGCCCGAAAGGAAGCTGAGT
TGGCTGCTGCCACCGCTGAGCAATAACTAGCATAACCCCTTGGGGCCTCTAAACGGGTCTTGAGGGGTTT
TTTGCTGAAAGGAGGAACTATATCCGACTAGTAGCCCGCCTAATGAGCGGGCTTTTTTTTAATTCCCCTA
TTTGTTTATTTTTCTAAATACATTCAAATATGTATCCGCTCATGAGACAATAACCCTGATAAATGCTTCA
ATAATATTGAAAAAGGAAGAGTATGAGTATTCAACATTTCCGTGTCGCCCTTATTCCCTTTTTTGCGGCA
TTTTGCCTTCCTGTTTTTGCTCACCCAGAAACGCTCGTGAAAGTAAAAGACGCAGAGGACCAATTGGGGG
CACGAGTGGGATACATAGAACTGGACTTGAATAGCGGTAAAATCCTTGAGAGTTTTCGCCCTGAAGAGCG
TTTTCCAATGATGAGCACTTTCAAAGTTCTGCTATGTGGAGCAGTATTATCCCGTGTAGATGCGGGGCAA
GAGCAACTCGGACGACGAATACACTATTCGCAGAATGACTTGGTTGAATACTCCCCAGTGACAGAAAAGC
ACCTTACGGACGGAATGACGGTAAGAGAATTATGTAGTGCCGCCATAACGATGAGTGATAACACTGCGGC
GAACTTACTTCTGACAACCATCGGTGGACCGAAGGAATTAACCGCTTTTTTGCACAATATGGGAGACCAT
GTAACTCGCCTTGACCGTTGGGAACCAGAACTGAATGAAGCCATACCAAACGACGAGCGAGACACCACAA
TGCCTGCGGCAATGGCAACAACATTACGCAAACTATTAACTGGCGAACTACTTACTCTGGCTTCACGGCA
ACAATTAATAGACTGGCTTGAAGCGGATAAAGTTGCAGGACCACTACTGCGTTCGGCACTTCCTGCTGGC
TGGTTTATTGCTGATAAATCTGGGGCAGGAGAGCGTGGTTCACGGGGTATCATTGCCGCACTTGGACCAG
ATGGTAAGCCTTCCCGTATCGTAGTTATCTACACGACGGGTAGTCAGGCAACTATGGACGAACGAAATAG
ACAGATTGCTGAAATAGGGGCTTCACTGATTAAGCATTGGTAAACCGATACAATTAAAGGCTCCTTTTGG
AGCCTTTTTTTTTGGACGGACCGGTAGAAAAGATCAAAGGATCTTCTTGAGATCCTTTTTTTCTGCGCGT
AATCTGCTGCTTGCAAACAAAAAAACCACCGCTACCAGCGGTGGTTTGTTTGCCGGATCAAGAGCTACCA
ACTCTTTTTCCGAAGGTAACTGGCTTCAGCAGAGCGCAGATACCAAATACTGTCCTTCTAGTGTAGCCGT
AGTTAGGCCACCACTTCAAGAACTCTGTAGCACCGCCTACATACCTCGCTCTGCTAATCCTGTTACCAGT
GGCTGCTGCCAGTGGCGATAAGTCGTGTCTTACCGGGTTGGACTCAAGACGATAGTTACCGGATAAGGCG
CAGCGGTCGGGCTGAACGGGGGGTTCGTGCACACAGCCCAGCTTGGAGCGAACGACCTACACCGAACTGA
GATACCTACAGCGTGAGCTATGAGAAAGCGCCACGCTTCCCGAAGGGAGAAAGGCGGACAGGTATCCGGT
AAGCGGCAGGGTCGGAACAGGAGAGCGCACGAGGGAGCTTCCAGGGGGAAACGCCTGGTATCTTTATAGT
CCTGTCGGGTTTCGCCACCTCTGACTTGAGCGTCGATTTTTGTGATGCTCGTCAGGGGGGCGGAGCCTAT
GGAAA
Features (pLannotate 1.2.2; 15 found; start..end, strand, type, name):
     48..181     +  rep_origin     RSF ori (fragment): Plasmids containing the RSF 1030 origin of replication can be propagated in E. coli cells that contain additional plasmids with compatible origins.
    186..325     -  misc_feature   bom: basis of mobility region from pBR322
    427..618     -  CDS            rop: Rop protein, which maintains plasmids at low copy number; rop
    658..768     +  CDS            mbeC (fragment): MBEC_ECOLX - Experimental evidence at protein level: Swiss-Prot protein existence level 1. Required for efficient mobilization of ColE1 plasmid and is thus essential to promote the specific transfer of the plasmid during conjugation. Probably functions by inducing DNA bending, helping the MbeA relaxase to melt the DNA around the nic site and cleave the phosphodiester bond. Binds specifically double-stranded DNA (dsDNA) containing the ColE1 oriT but does not recognize the inverted repeat (IR). From Escherichia coli.
    855..873     +  promoter       T7 promoter: promoter for bacteriophage T7 RNA polymerase
   3570..3586    +  5'UTR          OsADH 5'-UTR (fragment): translational enhancer from the 5'-UTR of the Oryza sativa alcohol dehydrogenase gene (Sugio et al., 2008)
   4231..4290    +  CDS            gvpS (fragment): GVPS_BACME - Protein inferred from homology: Swiss-Prot protein existence level 3. Gas vesicles are small, hollow, gas filled protein structures that are found in several microbial planktonic microorganisms. They allow the positioning of the organism at the favorable depth for growth (By similarity). From Bacillus megaterium.
   4553..4852    +  CDS            gvpJ: GVPJ_BACME - Protein inferred from homology: Swiss-Prot protein existence level 3. Gas vesicles are small, hollow, gas filled protein structures that are found in several microbial planktonic microorganisms. They allow the positioning of the organism at the favorable depth for growth. This protein could be important for the shape determination of the gas vesicle. From Bacillus megaterium.
   5838..5957    -  CDS            ydeC (fragment): YDEC_BACSU - Protein predicted: Swiss-Prot protein existence level 4. From Bacillus subtilis (strain 168).
   5990..6039    +  CDS            SET1 (fragment): solubility-enhancement tag derived from T7 phage gene 10B
   6047..6094    +  terminator     T7 terminator: transcription terminator for bacteriophage T7 RNA polymerase
   6161..6252    +  promoter       AmpR promoter: bla
   6253..7110    +  CDS            bla: BLAT_ECOLX - Experimental evidence at protein level: Swiss-Prot protein existence level 1. TEM-type are the most prevalent beta-lactamases in enterobacteria; they hydrolyze the beta-lactam bond in susceptible beta-lactam antibiotics, thus conferring resistance to penicillins and cephalosporins. TEM-3 and TEM-4 are capable of hydrolyzing cefotaxime and ceftazidime. TEM-5 is capable of hydrolyzing ceftazidime. TEM-6 is capable of hydrolyzing ceftazidime and aztreonam. TEM-8/CAZ-2, TEM- 16/CAZ-7 and TEM-24/CAZ-6 are markedly active against ceftazidime. IRT- 4 shows resistance to beta-lactamase in
   7117..7156    +  terminator     fd terminator: central terminator from bacteriophage fd (Otsuka and Kunisawa, 1982)
   7187..7775    +  rep_origin     ori: high-copy-number ColE1/pMB1/pBR322/pUC origin of replication
