[The description below was written by a language model from this plasmid's Addgene catalogue record and pLannotate feature annotations shown in this document.]
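Description:
pST39-Mega'-deltaBSU is a 7,775-nt bacterial expression plasmid built on the pST39 backbone, a T7-driven vector for expressing several genes together in E. coli. It is propagated through a ColE1/pMB1-type origin. The feature table also shows the rop gene and the pBR322 bom region, consistent with the catalogue's low-copy designation. Selection is by ampicillin through the TEM beta-lactamase gene (bla) under its own promoter. A short hit labelled RSF ori next to the main origin is probably just a fragmentary match arising from origin similarity.

The payload lies between a T7 promoter and a T7 terminator, spanning roughly 5 kb. It is a variant of "Mega'", a gas vesicle protein (Gvp) gene cluster derived from Priestia megaterium (formerly Bacillus megaterium) and assembled here by Gibson cloning. In this version GvpB (also called GvpA2), GvpS and GvpU have been knocked out. The record does not state how the knockouts were made, though only a short gvpS fragment is detected. The automated annotation covers the cluster poorly. It identifies gvpJ in full but leaves the other gvp genes unlabelled. Small hits to OsADH 5'-UTR, ydeC and SET1 are probably incidental matches. The depositor notes an A269P substitution in GvpL that is not expected to affect function.

Gas vesicles are hollow, gas-filled protein nanostructures. The associated study examined their assembly through systematic protein-protein interaction analysis. A cluster lacking these three components would plausibly serve as a background for testing their contribution to assembly, although the record does not specify the exact use.
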