Addgene plasmid #216953: pST39-Mega'-deltaBSU
Purpose: Mega' with knockout of GvpB, GvpS and GvpU
Depositing lab: George Lu. Depositing organization: Rice University. Publication: Elucidating the assembly of gas vesicles by systematic protein-protein interaction analysis. Iburg M, Anderson AP, Wong VT, Anton ED, He A, Lu GJ. EMBO J. 2024 Oct;43(19):4156-4172. doi: 10.1038/s44318-024-00178-2. Epub 2024 Sep 3. PubMed 39227754.
Backbone
  Vector backbone: pST39
  Vector type: Bacterial Expression
Growth in bacteria
  Bacterial resistance: Ampicillin, 100 μg/mL
  Growth temperature: 30°C
  Growth strain: DH5alpha
  Copy number: Low Copy
Gene/Insert
  Gene/Insert name: Mega' with knockout of GvpB, GvpS and GvpU (alt name: GvpB is also known as GvpA2)
  Species: Synthetic; Priestia megaterium
  Cloning method: Gibson Cloning
Terms and licenses: Academic/Nonprofit Terms; Industry Terms: Not Available to Industry
Depositor comments: Please visit https://www.biorxiv.org/content/10.1101/2023.07.23.550228v1 for bioRxiv preprint. Please note: This plasmid contains an A269P mutation in GvpL. This mutation is not expected to impact plasmid function.
How to cite: pST39-Mega'-deltaBSU was a gift from George Lu (Addgene plasmid # 216953 ; http://n2t.net/addgene:216953 ; RRID:Addgene_216953)
